Addgene plasmid #146595: pCIneo-lambdaN-HA-HsTNRC6C_1248-1690-delMID2_I
Purpose: Mammalian Expression of HsTNRC6C_1248-1690-delMID2
Depositing lab: Elisa Izaurralde. Depositing organization: Max Planck Institute for Developmental Biology. Publication: A C-terminal silencing domain in GW182 is essential for miRNA function. Eulalio A, Helms S, Fritzsch C, Fauser M, Izaurralde E. RNA. 2009 Jun;15(6):1067-77. doi: 10.1261/rna.1605509. Epub 2009 Apr 21. PubMed 19383769.
Backbone
  Vector backbone: pCI-neo
  Vector type: Mammalian Expression
Growth in bacteria
  Bacterial resistance: Ampicillin, 100 μg/mL
  Growth temperature: 37°C
  Growth strain: DH5alpha
  Copy number: High Copy
Gene/Insert
  Gene/Insert name: HsTNRC6C_1248-1690-delMID2
  Species: H. sapiens (human)
  Entrez Gene: TNRC6C
  Cloning method: Unknown
Terms and licenses: Academic/Nonprofit Terms; Industry Terms: Not Available to Industry
Depositor comments: Human TNRC6C isoform2 given by NCBI:NM_018996.3. Plasmids from this collection were made available to the research community and donated after the lab closed. Please note that the sequence provided by the depositing laboratory may be theoretical/predicted or based on Sanger sequencing results. There may be discrepancies between sequencing results obtained by Addgene and the depositor sequence. If an Addgene verified sequence is not available, please contact before placing your order to request that our lab fully sequence the plasmid.
How to cite: pCIneo-lambdaN-HA-HsTNRC6C_1248-1690-delMID2_I was a gift from Elisa Izaurralde (Addgene plasmid # 146595 ; http://n2t.net/addgene:146595 ; RRID:Addgene_146595)
