[The description below was written by a language model from this plasmid's Addgene catalogue record and pLannotate feature annotations shown in this document.]
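Description:
pCIneo-lambdaN-HA-HsTNRC6C_1248-1690-delMID2_I is a 6.7 kb mammalian expression plasmid built on the pCI-neo backbone. It is maintained in E. coli through a high-copy ColE1/pUC-type origin and selected with ampicillin via the β-lactamase gene. An f1 origin is also present, which permits single-stranded DNA production. For selection in mammalian cells, the backbone carries a neomycin phosphotransferase gene driven by the SV40 enhancer/early promoter and terminated by a synthetic poly(A) signal, allowing G418 selection of stable transfectants.

The expression cassette uses the human CMV immediate-early enhancer and promoter followed by a chimeric β-globin/immunoglobulin intron, which generally improves mRNA processing and expression, and ends with the SV40 poly(A) signal. A T7 promoter lies upstream of the open reading frame and a T3 promoter fragment lies downstream. The encoded protein is a fusion of a short fragment of the bacteriophage lambda N protein, an HA epitope tag, and a C-terminal portion of human TNRC6C, a GW182-family protein. The name indicates residues 1248–1690 with a deletion designated delMID2, and the numbering follows isoform 2 according to the depositor. The exact boundaries of the deletion are not stated in the record.

The lambda N peptide is commonly used to tether a fusion protein to reporter mRNAs carrying BoxB hairpins, so this construct is most likely intended for tethering assays. Such assays would test how this deletion affects the silencing domain's ability to repress a bound transcript independently of miRNA and Argonaute recruitment. This fits the associated study on the GW182 C-terminal silencing domain. The HA tag allows detection of the expressed protein. The depositor sequence may be theoretical rather than fully verified.
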