Features (pLannotate 1.2.2; 21 found; start..end, strand, type, name):
    140..517     +  enhancer       CMV enhancer: human cytomegalovirus immediate early enhancer
    518..729     +  promoter       CMV promoter: human cytomegalovirus (CMV) immediate early promoter
    890..1022    +  intron         chimeric intron: chimera between introns from human β-globin and immunoglobulin heavy chain genes
   1067..1085    +  promoter       T7 promoter: promoter for bacteriophage T7 RNA polymerase
   1095..1169    +  CDS            N (fragment): REGN_LAMBD - Experimental evidence at protein level: Swiss-Prot protein existence level 1. Plays a role as a transcriptional antitermination factor that allows the virus to initiate its lytic phase. Activates expression of the delayed viral early genes by modifying host RNA polymerase (RNAP) into a form that is resistant to termination signals. This antitermination function requires the host NusA protein which serves to stabilize the interaction between antitermination protein N and host RNA polymerase. From Escherichia phage lambda (Bacteriophage lambda).
   1197..1224    +  CDS            3xHA (fragment): three tandem HA epitope tags
   1251..2288    +  CDS            TNRC6C (fragment): TNR6C_HUMAN - Also known as KIAA1582. Experimental evidence at protein level: Swiss-Prot protein existence level 1. Plays a role in RNA-mediated gene silencing by micro-RNAs (miRNAs). Required for miRNA-dependent translational repression of complementary mRNAs by argonaute family proteins. As scaffoldng protein associates with argonaute proteins bound to partially complementary mRNAs and simultaneously can recruit CCR4-NOT and PAN deadenylase complexes. From Homo sapiens (Human).
   2390..2407    -  promoter       T3 promoter (fragment): promoter for bacteriophage T3 RNA polymerase
   2425..2546    -  polyA_signal   SV40 poly(A) signal: SV40 polyadenylation signal
   2569..2637    -  CDS            large T antigen (fragment): large T antigen from SV40 (simian virus 40)
   2661..2728    +  CDS            lacZα (fragment): LacZα fragment of β-galactosidase; lacZ fragment
   2732..3160    +  rep_origin     f1 ori (sequence partly withheld): f1 bacteriophage origin of replication; arrow indicates direction of (+) strand synthesis
   3188..3239    -  misc_feature   bom (fragment): basis of mobility region from pBR322
   3304..3661    +  promoter       SV40 promoter: SV40 enhancer and early promoter
   3712..4503    +  CDS            neo: KKA2_KLEPN - Also known as kan, nptII. Experimental evidence at protein level: Swiss-Prot protein existence level 1. Resistance to kanamycin, neomycin, paromomycin, ribostamycin, butirosin and gentamicin B. From Klebsiella pneumoniae.
   4570..4618    +  polyA_signal   poly(A) signal: synthetic polyadenylation signal
   4638..4692    -  misc_feature   bom (fragment): basis of mobility region from pBR322
   4794..4829    -  CDS            rop (fragment): Rop protein, which maintains plasmids at low copy number; rop
   4924..5028    +  promoter       AmpR promoter: bla
   5029..5889    +  CDS            AmpR: β-lactamase; bla; confers resistance to ampicillin, carbenicillin, and related antibiotics
   6060..6648    +  rep_origin     ori: high-copy-number ColE1/pMB1/pBR322/pUC origin of replication
>Addgene plasmid #146595 | pCIneo-lambdaN-HA-HsTNRC6C_1248-1690-delMID2_I | depositor full sequence | sequence record 289041 | Full Sequence
TCAATATTGGCCATTAGCCATATTATTCATTGGTTATATAGCATAAATCAATATTGGCTATTGGCCATTG
CATACGTTGTATCTATATCATAATATGTACATTTATATTGGCTCATGTCCAATATGACCGCCATGTTGGC
ATTGATTATTGACTAGTTATTAATAGTAATCAATTACGGGGTCATTAGTTCATAGCCCATATATGGAGTT
CCGCGTTACATAACTTACGGTAAATGGCCCGCCTGGCTGACCGCCCAACGACCCCCGCCCATTGACGTCA
ATAATGACGTATGTTCCCATAGTAACGCCAATAGGGACTTTCCATTGACGTCAATGGGTGGAGTATTTAC
GGTAAACTGCCCACTTGGCAGTACATCAAGTGTATCATATGCCAAGTCCGCCCCCTATTGACGTCAATGA
CGGTAAATGGCCCGCCTGGCATTATGCCCAGTACATGACCTTACGGGACTTTCCTACTTGGCAGTACATC
TACGTATTAGTCATCGCTATTACCATGGTGATGCGGTTTTGGCAGTACACCAATGGGCGTGGATAGCGGT
TTGACTCACGGGGATTTCCAAGTCTCCACCCCATTGACGTCAATGGGAGTTTGTTTTGGCACCAAAATCA
ACGGGACTTTCCAAAATGTCGTAACAACTGCGATCGCCCGCCCCGTTGACGCAAATGGGCGGTAGGCGTG
TACGGTGGGAGGTCTATATAAGCAGAGCTCGTTTAGTGAACCGTCAGATCACTAGAAGCTTTATTGCGGT
AGTTTATCACAGTTAAATTGCTAACGCAGTCAGTGCTTCTGACACAACAGTCTCGAACTTAAGCTGCAGT
GACTCTCTTAAGGTAGCCTTGCAGAAGTTGGTCGTGAGGCACTGGGCAGGTAAGTATCAAGGTTACAAGA
CAGGTTTAAGGAGACCAATAGAAACTGGGCTTGTCGAGACAGAGAAGACTCTTGCGTTTCTGATAGGCAC
CTATTGGTCTTACTGACATCCACTTTGCCTTTCTCTCCACAGGTGTCCACTCCCAGTTCAATTACAGCTC
TTAAGGCTAGAGTACTTAATACGACTCACTATAGGCTAGCCACCATGGACGCACAAACACGACGACGTGA
GCGTCGCGCTGAGAAACAAGCTCAATGGAAAGCTGCAAACCCACCGCTCGAGGCTGCCCAAGCTTACACC
ATGGCCTACCCATATGATGTTCCAGATTACGCTTCACTCGACGCGGATCCCGTCGAATTCCCTGACCTGC
AGACCAAAGAGCAGCAGTCTTCACCCAACACCTTTGCTCCTTACCCTCTCGCTGGACTGAACCCAAACAT
GAATGTCAACAGCATGGACATGACCGGTGGCTTGTCGGTGAAGGACCCATCCCAGTCCCAGTCACGCCTC
CCCCAGTGGACGCACCCCAACTCCATGGATAACTTGCCCAGTGCCGCTTCCCCCCTGGAGCAGAACCCTA
GCAAGCATGGTGCTATCCCTGGAGGTCTAAGCATTGGGCCTCCAGGTAAGTCCTCCATTGATGACTCCTA
TGGCCGGTACGATTTAATCCAGAACAGTGAGTCACCAGCCAGTCCTCCCGTAGCTGTTCCCCATAGCTGG
TCACGTGCCAAATCTGACAGTGATAAAATCTCAAATGGCTCTAGCATCAACTGGCCCCCAGAATTCCATC
CGGGAGTTCCATGGAAAGGACTGCAGAATATTGACCCTGAGAATGACCCTGACGTCACTCCTGGCAGTAG
AACCAGCAGCTGGCTCGTTCTTCGAAACCTCACTCCCCAGATTGATGGTTCTACACTGCGGACATTGTGT
TTGCAACATGGGCCTCTTATCACATTCCACCTGAATCTGACTCAAGGCAATGCTGTGGTCCGGTACAGCT
CCAAGGAGGAGGCTGCCAAGGCCCAGAAGTCTCTGCACATGTGCGTCCTGGGAAACACTACCATCCTGGC
CGAGTTCGCTGGTGAAGAAGAAGTGAATCGCTTCTTAGCCCAAGGCCAGGCGCTGCCACCCACTTCCAGC
TGGCAGTCCAGCAGCGCGTCCAGCCAGCCGCGGCTCAGCGCAGCGGGCAGCTCCCATGGCCTGGTACGCA
GCGACGCTGGCCACTGGAACGCCCCGTGCCTGGGTGGCAAGGGGAGCAGTGAGCTGCTGTGGGGCGGGGT
GCCCCAGTACTCCAGCAGCCTGTGGGGCCCGCCCAGCGCCGACGACAGCAGGGTGATAGGCAGCCCCACG
CCGCTAACCACCCTGCTGCCTGGGGACCTGCTCAGCGGGGAGTCCCTGTAGGCGCTGCCATCATCAGCAC
CAGGAGAGCCGACCCCTCCCGGGACCCCTCCCGGCTGGGCGGCCCCACAGACCCGCTGGAACCCAGCAGC
GGCCGCTTCCCTTTAGTGAGGGTTAATGCTTCGAGCAGACATGATAAGATACATTGATGAGTTTGGACAA
ACCACAACTAGAATGCAGTGAAAAAAATGCTTTATTTGTGAAATTTGTGATGCTATTGCTTTATTTGTAA
CCATTATAAGCTGCAATAAACAAGTTAACAACAACAATTGCATTCATTTTATGTTTCAGGTTCAGGGGGA
GATGTGGGAGGTTTTTTAAAGCAAGTAAAACCTCTACAAATGTGGTAAAATCCGATAAGGATCGATCCGG
GCTGGCGTAATAGCGAAGAGGCCCGCACCGATCGCCCTTCCCAACAGTTGCGCAGCCTGAATGGCGAATG
G
[124 nt withheld, positions 2732-2855]
C
[91 nt withheld, positions 2857-2947]
A
[49 nt withheld, positions 2949-2997]
CCTTTGACGTTGGAGTCCACGTTCTTT
[37 nt withheld, positions 3025-3061]
ACCCTATCTCGGTCTATTCTTTTGATTTATAAGGGATTTTGCCGATTTCGGCCTATTGGTTAAAAAATGA
GCTGATTTAACAAAAATTTAACGCGAATTTTAACAAAATATTAACGCTTACAATTTCCTGATGCGGTATT
TTCTCCTTACGCATCTGTGCGGTATTTCACACCGCATACGCGGATCTGCGCAGCACCATGGCCTGAAATA
ACCTCTGAAAGAGGAACTTGGTTAGGTACCTTCTGAGGCGGAAAGAACCAGCTGTGGAATGTGTGTCAGT
TAGGGTGTGGAAAGTCCCCAGGCTCCCCAGCAGGCAGAAGTATGCAAAGCATGCATCTCAATTAGTCAGC
AACCAGGTGTGGAAAGTCCCCAGGCTCCCCAGCAGGCAGAAGTATGCAAAGCATGCATCTCAATTAGTCA
GCAACCATAGTCCCGCCCCTAACTCCGCCCATCCCGCCCCTAACTCCGCCCAGTTCCGCCCATTCTCCGC
CCCATGGCTGACTAATTTTTTTTATTTATGCAGAGGCCGAGGCCGCCTCGGCCTCTGAGCTATTCCAGAA
GTAGTGAGGAGGCTTTTTTGGAGGCCTAGGCTTTTGCAAAAAGCTTGATTCTTCTGACACAACAGTCTCG
AACTTAAGGCTAGAGCCACCATGATTGAACAAGATGGATTGCACGCAGGTTCTCCGGCCGCTTGGGTGGA
GAGGCTATTCGGCTATGACTGGGCACAACAGACAATCGGCTGCTCTGATGCCGCCGTGTTCCGGCTGTCA
GCGCAGGGGCGCCCGGTTCTTTTTGTCAAGACCGACCTGTCCGGTGCCCTGAATGAACTGCAGGACGAGG
CAGCGCGGCTATCGTGGCTGGCCACGACGGGCGTTCCTTGCGCAGCTGTGCTCGACGTTGTCACTGAAGC
GGGAAGGGACTGGCTGCTATTGGGCGAAGTGCCGGGGCAGGATCTCCTGTCATCTCACCTTGCTCCTGCC
GAGAAAGTATCCATCATGGCTGATGCAATGCGGCGGCTGCATACGCTTGATCCGGCTACCTGCCCATTCG
ACCACCAAGCGAAACATCGCATCGAGCGAGCACGTACTCGGATGGAAGCCGGTCTTGTCGATCAGGATGA
TCTGGACGAAGAGCATCAGGGGCTCGCGCCAGCCGAACTGTTCGCCAGGCTCAAGGCGCGCATGCCCGAC
GGCGAGGATCTCGTCGTGACCCATGGCGATGCCTGCTTGCCGAATATCATGGTGGAAAATGGCCGCTTTT
CTGGATTCATCGACTGTGGCCGGCTGGGTGTGGCGGACCGCTATCAGGACATAGCGTTGGCTACCCGTGA
TATTGCTGAAGAGCTTGGCGGCGAATGGGCTGACCGCTTCCTCGTGCTTTACGGTATCGCCGCTCCCGAT
TCGCAGCGCATCGCCTTCTATCGCCTTCTTGACGAGTTCTTCTGAGCGGGACTCTGGGGTTCGAAATGAC
CGACCAAGCGACGCCCAACCTGCCATCACGATGGCCGCAATAAAATATCTTTATTTTCATTACATCTGTG
TGTTGGTTTTTTGTGTGAATCGATAGCGATAAGGATCCGCGTATGGTGCACTCTCAGTACAATCTGCTCT
GATGCCGCATAGTTAAGCCAGCCCCGACACCCGCCAACACCCGCTGACGCGCCCTGACGGGCTTGTCTGC
TCCCGGCATCCGCTTACAGACAAGCTGTGACCGTCTCCGGGAGCTGCATGTGTCAGAGGTTTTCACCGTC
ATCACCGAAACGCGCGAGACGAAAGGGCCTCGTGATACGCCTATTTTTATAGGTTAATGTCATGATAATA
ATGGTTTCTTAGACGTCAGGTGGCACTTTTCGGGGAAATGTGCGCGGAACCCCTATTTGTTTATTTTTCT
AAATACATTCAAATATGTATCCGCTCATGAGACAATAACCCTGATAAATGCTTCAATAATATTGAAAAAG
GAAGAGTATGAGTATTCAACATTTCCGTGTCGCCCTTATTCCCTTTTTTGCGGCATTTTGCCTTCCTGTT
TTTGCTCACCCAGAAACGCTGGTGAAAGTAAAAGATGCTGAAGATCAGTTGGGTGCACGAGTGGGTTACA
TCGAACTGGATCTCAACAGCGGTAAGATCCTTGAGAGTTTTCGCCCCGAAGAACGTTTTCCAATGATGAG
CACTTTTAAAGTTCTGCTATGTGGCGCGGTATTATCCCGTATTGACGCCGGGCAAGAGCAACTCGGTCGC
CGCATACACTATTCTCAGAATGACTTGGTTGAGTACTCACCAGTCACAGAAAAGCATCTTACGGATGGCA
TGACAGTAAGAGAATTATGCAGTGCTGCCATAACCATGAGTGATAACACTGCGGCCAACTTACTTCTGAC
AACGATCGGAGGACCGAAGGAGCTAACCGCTTTTTTGCACAACATGGGGGATCATGTAACTCGCCTTGAT
CGTTGGGAACCGGAGCTGAATGAAGCCATACCAAACGACGAGCGTGACACCACGATGCCTGTAGCAATGG
CAACAACGTTGCGCAAACTATTAACTGGCGAACTACTTACTCTAGCTTCCCGGCAACAATTAATAGACTG
GATGGAGGCGGATAAAGTTGCAGGACCACTTCTGCGCTCGGCCCTTCCGGCTGGCTGGTTTATTGCTGAT
AAATCTGGAGCCGGTGAGCGTGGGTCTCGCGGTATCATTGCAGCACTGGGGCCAGATGGTAAGCCCTCCC
GTATCGTAGTTATCTACACGACGGGGAGTCAGGCAACTATGGATGAACGAAATAGACAGATCGCTGAGAT
AGGTGCCTCACTGATTAAGCATTGGTAACTGTCAGACCAAGTTTACTCATATATACTTTAGATTGATTTA
AAACTTCATTTTTAATTTAAAAGGATCTAGGTGAAGATCCTTTTTGATAATCTCATGACCAAAATCCCTT
AACGTGAGTTTTCGTTCCACTGAGCGTCAGACCCCGTAGAAAAGATCAAAGGATCTTCTTGAGATCCTTT
TTTTCTGCGCGTAATCTGCTGCTTGCAAACAAAAAAACCACCGCTACCAGCGGTGGTTTGTTTGCCGGAT
CAAGAGCTACCAACTCTTTTTCCGAAGGTAACTGGCTTCAGCAGAGCGCAGATACCAAATACTGTTCTTC
TAGTGTAGCCGTAGTTAGGCCACCACTTCAAGAACTCTGTAGCACCGCCTACATACCTCGCTCTGCTAAT
CCTGTTACCAGTGGCTGCTGCCAGTGGCGATAAGTCGTGTCTTACCGGGTTGGACTCAAGACGATAGTTA
CCGGATAAGGCGCAGCGGTCGGGCTGAACGGGGGGTTCGTGCACACAGCCCAGCTTGGAGCGAACGACCT
ACACCGAACTGAGATACCTACAGCGTGAGCTATGAGAAAGCGCCACGCTTCCCGAAGGGAGAAAGGCGGA
CAGGTATCCGGTAAGCGGCAGGGTCGGAACAGGAGAGCGCACGAGGGAGCTTCCAGGGGGAAACGCCTGG
TATCTTTATAGTCCTGTCGGGTTTCGCCACCTCTGACTTGAGCGTCGATTTTTGTGATGCTCGTCAGGGG
GGCGGAGCCTATGGAAAAACGCCAGCAACGCGGCCTTTTTACGGTTCCTGGCCTTTTGCTGGCCTTTTGC
TCACATGGCTCGACAGATCT
